>Addgene plasmid #233458 | Reckleen_3_multieditdropout | addgene full sequence | sequence record 468708 | Addgene NGS Result
TGCTTTTCTACGGGGTCTGACGCTCAGTGGAACGAAAACTCACGTTAAGGGATTTTGGTCATGAGATTAT
CAAAAAGGATCTTCACCTAGATCCTTTTAAATTAAAAATGAAGTTTTAAATCAATCTAAAGTATATATGA
GTAAACTTGGTCTGACAGTCAGCCAATCGACTGGCGAGCGGCATCGCATTCTTCGCATCCCGCCTCTGGC
GGATGCAGGAAGATCAACGGATCTCGGCCCAGTTGACCCAGGGCTGTCGCCACAATGTCGCGGGAGCGGA
TCAACCGAGCAAAGGCATGACCGACTGGACCTTCCTTCTGAAGGCTCTTCTCCTTGAGCCACCTGTCCGC
CAAGGCAAAGCGCTCACAGCAGTGGTCATTCTCGAGATAATCGACGCGTACCAACTTGCCATCCTGAAGA
ATGGTGCAGTGTCTCGGCACCCCATAGGGAACCTTTGCCATCAACTCGGCAAGATGCAGCGTCGTGTTGG
CATCGTGTCCCACGCCGAGGAGAAGTACCTGCCCATCGAGTTCATGGACACGGGCGACCGGGCTTGCAGG
CGAGTGAGGTGGCAGGGGCAATGGATCAGAGATGATCTGCTCTGCCTGTGGCCCCGCTGCCGCAAAGGCA
AATGGATGGGCGCTGCGCTTTACATTTGGCAGGCGCCAGAATGTGTCAGAGACAACTCCAAGGTCCGGTG
TAACGGGCGACGTGGCAGGATCGAACGGCTCGTCGTCCAGACCTGACCACGAGGGCATGACGAGCGTCCC
TCCCGGACCCAGCGCAGCACGCAGGGCCTCGATCAGTCCAAGTGGCCCATCTTCGAGGGGCCGGACGCTA
CGGAAGGAGCTGTGGACCAGCAGCACACCGCCGGGGGTAACCCCAAGGTTGAGAAGCTGACCGATGAGCT
CGGCTTTTCGCCATTCGTATTGCATTGATTATTTCTCCTCTTTCTCTAGTAGCTAGCACTATACCTAGGA
CTGAGCTAGCCGTAAACTCCAACAGGACCAAAACGAAAAAAGACGCTTTTCAGCGTCTTATTGTTCGTCT
TTGGTACCGAGCTGTGTCTGTGGCTGAGAGAGCAGGTACAAGATAAACCCGTCTATATTCTCAAATTCTT
TCACTATCGCACTTGTTTTATGTGAAGTCCAGATATGGACTCTGGAACCCAACTCGGAGCTCTGCGGGTA
GAGCGTCAACCATTCGAACGTTGCGCGGTCTTCGGAGAACCGTAAGAGGTAATATACTCCGATATTCATT
TCAGCGGTAGCTGAGTCCGTCAGTTGATACGGTGCGTACCCGGAGCAAATAGGAGAGGCGGTTGTAGTGG
GGGGAATGGATAGCAAGCTGCGGGTAGACCTCCAATTATTGAAGGCCTCCCAAATCGGGGGGCCTTTTTT
ATTGATAACAAAAGGAGCTCAGATAAAATATTTGCTCATGAGCCCGAAGTGGCGAGCCCGATCTTCCCCA
TCGGTGATGTCGGCGATATAGGCGCCAGCAACCGCACCTGTGGCGCCGGTGATGCCGGCCACGATGCGTC
CGGCGTAGAGGATCTGCTCATGTTTGACAGCTTATCATCGATGCATAATGTGCCTGTCAAATGGACGAAG
CAGGGATTCTGCAAACCCTATGCTACTCCCTCGAGCCGTCAATTGTCTGATTCGTTACCAATTAGGATCC
TTATCACTGCCCGCTTTCCAGTCGGGAAACCTGTCGTGCCAGCTGCATTAATGAATCGGCCAACGCGCGG
GGAGAGGCGGTTTGCGTATTGGGCGCCAGGGTGGTTTTTCTTTTCACCAGTGAGACTGGCAACAGCTGAT
TGCCCTTCACCGCCTGGCCCTGAGAGAGTTGCAGCAAGCGGTCCACGCTGGTTTGCCCCAGCAGGCGAAA
ATCCTGTTTGATGGTGGTTAACGGCGGGATATAACATGAGCTATCTTCGGTATCGTCGTATCCCACTACC
GAGATATCCGCACCAACGCGCAGCCCGGACTCGGTAATGGCGCGCATTGCGCCCAGCGCCATCTGATCGT
TGGCAACCAGCATCGCAGTGGGAACGATGCCCTCATTCAGCATTTGCATGGTTTGTTGAAAACCGGACAT
GGCACTCCAGTCGCCTTCCCGTTCCGCTATCGGCTGAATTTGATTGCGAGTGAGATATTTATGCCAGCCA
GCCAGACGCAGACGCGCCGAGACAGAACTTAATGGGCCCGCTAACAGCGCGATTTGCTGGTGACCCAATG
CGACCAGATGCTCCACGCCCAGTCGCGTACCGTCCTCATGGGAGTAAATAATACTGTTGATGGGTGTCTG
GTCAGAGACATCAAGAAATAACGCCGGAACATTAGTGCAGGCAGCTTCCACAGCAATGGCATCCTGGTCA
TCCAGCGGATAGTTAATGATCAGCCCACTGACGCGTTGCGCGAGAAGATTGTGCACCGCCGCTTTACAGG
CTTCGACGCCGCTTCGTTCTACCATCGACACCACCACGCTGGCACCCAGTTGATCGGCGCGAGATTTAAT
CGCCGCGACAATTTGCGACGGCGCGTGCAGGGCCAGACTGGAGGTGGCAACGCCAATCAGCAACGACTGT
TTGCCCGCCAGTTGTTGTGCCACGCGGTTGGGAATGTAATTCAGCTCCACCATCGCCGCTTCCACTTTTT
CCCGCGTTTTCGCAGAAACGTGGCTGGCCTGGTTCACCACGCGGGAAACGGTCATATAAGAGACACCGGC
ATACTCTGCGACATCGTATAACGTTACTGGTTTCATATTCACCACCCTGAATTGACTCTCTTCCGGGCGC
TATCATGCCATACCGCGAAAGGTTTTGCGCCATTCGGCTGTGTTGACAATTAATCATCGGCTCGTATAAT
GTGTGGAATTGTGAGCGCTCACAATTTACTAGAGTCACACAGGAAAGTAATCAATGATGGATATTAATAC
TGAAACTGAGATCAAGCAAAAGCATTCACTAACCCCCTTTCCTGTTTTCCTAATCAGCCCGGCATTTCGC
GGGCGATATTTTCACAGCTATTTCAGGAGTTCAGCCATGAACGCTTATTACATTCAGGATCGTCTTGAGG
CTCAGAGCTGGGCGCGTCACTACCAGCAGCTCGCCCGTGAAGAGAAAGAGGCAGAACTGGCAGACGACAT
GGAAAAAGGCCTGCCCCAGCACCTGTTTGAATCGCTATGCATCGATCATTTGCAACGCCACGGGGCCAGC
AAAAAATCCATTACCCGTGCGTTTGATGACGATGTTGAGTTTCAGGAGCGCATGGCAGAACACATCCGGT
ACATGGTTGAAACCATTGCTCACCACCAGGTTGATATTGATTCAGAGGTATAAAACGAATGAGTACTGCA
CTCGCAACGCTGGCTGGGAAGCTGGCTGAACGTGTCGGCATGGATTCTGTCGACCCACAGGAACTGATCA
CCACTCTTCGCCAGACGGCATTTAAAGGTGATGCCAGCGATGCGCAGTTCATCGCATTACTGATCGTTGC
CAACCAGTACGGCCTTAATCCGTGGACGAAAGAAATTTACGCCTTTCCTGATAAGCAGAATGGCATCGTT
CCGGTGGTGGGCGTTGATGGCTGGTCCCGCATCATCAATGAAAACCAGCAGTTTGATGGCATGGACTTTG
AGCAGGACAATGAATCCTGTACATGCCGGATTTACCGCAAGGACCGTAATCATCCGATCTGCGTTACCGA
ATGGATGGATGAATGCCGCCGCGAACCATTCAAAACTCGCGAAGGCAGAGAAATCACGGGGCCGTGGCAG
TCGCATCCCAAACGGATGTTACGTCATAAAGCCATGATTCAGTGTGCCCGTCTGGCCTTCGGATTTGCTG
GTATCTATGACAAGGATGAAGCCGAGCGCATTGTCGAAAATACTGCATACACTGCAGAACGTCAGCCGGA
ACGCGACATCACTCCGGTTAACGATGAAACCATGCAGGAGATTAACACTCTGCTGATCGCCCTGGATAAA
ACATGGGATGACGACTTATTGCCGCTCTGTTCCCAGATATTTCGCCGCGACATTCGTGCATCGTCAGAAC
TGACACAGGCCGAAGCAGTAAAAGCTCTTGGATTCCTGAAACAGAAAGCCGCAGAGCAGAAGGTGGCAGC
ATGACACCGGACATTATCCTGCAGCGTACCGGGATCGATGTGAGAGCTGTCGAACAGGGGGATGATGCGT
GGCACAAATTACGGCTCGGCGTCATCACCGCTTCAGAAGTTCACAACGTGATAGCAAAACCCCGCTCCGG
AAAGAAGTGGCCTGACATGAAAATGTCCTACTTCCACACCCTGCTTGCTGAGGTTTGCACCGGTGTGGCT
CCGGAAGTTAACGCTAAAGCACTGGCCTGGGGAAAACAGTACGAGAACGACGCCAGAACCCTGTTTGAAT
TCACTTCCGGCGTGAATGTTACTGAATCCCCGATCATCTATCGCGACGAAAGTATGCGTACCGCCTGCTC
TCCCGATGGTTTATGCAGTGACGGCAACGGCCTTGAACTGAAATGCCCGTTTACCTCCCGGGATTTCATG
AAGTTCCGGCTCGGTGGTTTCGAGGCCATAAAGTCAGCTTACATGGCCCAGGTGCAGTACAGCATGTGGG
TGACGCGAAAAAATGCCTGGTACTTTGCCAACTATGACCCGCGTATGAAGCGTGAAGGCCTGCATTATGT
CGTGATTGAGCGGGATGAAAAGTACATGGCGAGTTTTGACGAGATCGTGCCGGAGTTCATCGAAAAAATG
GACGAGGCACTGGCTGAAATTGGTTTTGTATTTGGGGAGCAATGGCGAGCTTAAGCTTAAAAAAAAAAAC
CCCGCCCCTGACAGGGCGGGGTTTTTTTTCGCTTACTAGCGTATAAACGCAGAAAGGCCCACCCGAAGGT
GAGCCAGTGTGACTCTAGTAGAGAGCGTTCACCGACAAACAACAGATAAAACGAAAGGCCCAGTCTTTCG
ACTGAGCCTTTCGTTTTATTTGATGCCTGGTTACCCCTAAGCAGCCAGAGCGTAGTTTTCGTCGTTAGCA
GCTAAAGCGTCACCTCCTAGCTGACTCAAATCAATGCGTGTTTCATAAAGACCAGTGATGGATTGATGGA
TAAGAGTGGCATCTAAAACTTCTTTTGTAGACGTATATCGTTTACGATCAATTGTTGTATCAAAATATTT
AAAAGCAGCGGGAGCTCCAAGATTCGTCAACGTAAATAAATGAATAATATTTTCTGCTTGTTCACGTATT
GGTTTGTCTCTATGTTTGTTATATGCACTAAGAACTTTATCTAAATTGGCATCTGCTAAAATAACACGCT
TAGAAAATTCACTGATTTGCTCAATAATCTCATCTAAATAATGCTTATGCTGCTCCACAAACAATTGTTT
TTGTTCGTTATCTTCTGGACTACCCTTCAACTTTTCATAATGACTAGCTAAATATAAAAAATTCACATAT
TTGCTTGGCAGAGCCAGCTCATTTCCTTTTTGTAATTCTCCGGCACTAGCCAGCATCCGTTTACGACCGT
TTTCTAACTCAAAAAGACTATATTTAGGTAGTTTAATGATTAAGTCTTTTTTAACTTCCTTATATCCTTT
AGCTTCTAAAAAGTCAATCGGATTTTTTTCAAAGGAACTTCTTTCCATAATTGTGATCCCTAGTAACTCT
TTAACGGATTTTAACTTCTTCGATTTCCCTTTTTCCACCTTAGCAACCACTAGGACTGAATAAGCTACCG
TTGGACTATCAAAACCACCATATTTTTTTGGATCCCAGTCTTTTTTACGAGCAATAAGCTTGTCCGAATT
TCTTTTTGGTAAAATTGACTCCTTGGAGAATCCGCCTGTCTGTACTTCTGTTTTCTTGACAATATTGACT
TGGGGCATGGACAATACTTTGCGCACTGTGGCAAAATCTCGCCCTTTATCCCAGACAATTTCTCCAGTTT
CCCCATTAGTTTCGATTAGAGGGCGTTTGCGAATCTCTCCATTTGCAAGTGTAATTTCTGTTTTGAAGAA
GTTCATGATATTAGAGTAAAAGAAATATTTTGCGGTTGCTTTGCCTATTTCTTGCTCAGACTTAGCAATC
ATTTTACGAACATCATAAACTTTATAATCACCATAGACAAACTCCGATTCAAGTTTTGGATATTTCTTAA
TCAAAGCAGTTCCAACGACGGCATTTAGATACGCATCATGGGCATGATGGTAATTGTTAATCTCACGTAC
TTTATAGAATTGGAAATCTTTTCGGAAGTCAGAAACTAATTTAGATTTTAAGGTAATCACTTTAACCTCT
CGAATAAGTTTATCATTTTCATCGTATTTAGTATTCATGCGACTATCCAAAATTTGTGCCACATGCTTAG
TGATTTGGCGAGTTTCAACCAATTGGCGTTTGATAAAACCAGCTTTATCAAGTTCACTCAAACCTCCACG
TTCAGCTTTCGTTAAATTATCAAACTTACGTTGAGTGATTAACTTGGCGTTTAGAAGTTGTCTCCAATAG
TTTTTCATCTTTTTGACTACTTCTTCACTTGGAACGTTATCCGATTTACCACGATTTTTATCAGAACGCG
TTAAGACCTTATTGTCTATTGAATCGTCTTTAAGGAAACTTTGTGGAACAATGTGATCGACATCATAATC
ACTTAAACGATTAATATCTAATTCTTGGTCCACATACATGTCTCTTCCATTTTGGAGATAATAGAGATAG
AGCTTTTCATTTTGCAATTGAGTATTTTCAACAGGATGCTCTTTAAGAATCTGACTTCCTAATTCTTTGA
TACCTTCTTCGATTCGTTTCATACGCTCTCGCGAATTTTTCTGGCCCTTTTGAGTTGTCTGATTTTCACG
TGCCATTTCAATAACGATATTTTCTGGCTTATGCCGCCCCATTACTTTGACCAATTCATCAACAACTTTT
ACAGTCTGTAAAATACCTTTTTTAATAGCAGGGCTACCAGCTAAATTTGCAATATGTTCATGTAAACTAT
CGCCTTGTCCAGACACTTGTGCTTTTTGAATGTCTTCTTTAAATGTCAAACTATCATCATGGATCAGCTG
CATAAAATTGCGATTGGCAAAACCATCTGATTTCAAAAAATCTAATATTGTTTTGCCAGATTGCTTATCC
CTAATACCATTAATCAATTTTCGAGACAAACGTCCCCAACCAGTATAACGGCGACGTTTAAGCTGTTTCA
TCACCTTATCATCAAAGAGGTGAGCATATGTTTTAAGTCTTTCCTCAATCATCTCCCTATCTTCAAATAA
GGTCAATGTTAAAACAATATCCTCTAAGATATCTTCATTTTCTTCATTATCCAAAAAATCTTTATCTTTA
ATAATTTTTAGCAAATCATGGTAGGTACCTAATGAAGCATTAAATCTATCTTCAACTCCTGAAATTTCAA
CACTATCAAAACATTCTATTTTTTTGAAATAATCTTCTTTTAATTGCTTAACGGTTACTTTTCGATTTGT
TTTGAAGAGTAAATCAACAATGGCTTTCTTCTGTTCACCTGAAAGAAATGCTGGTTTTCGCATTCCTTCA
GTAACATATTTGACCTTTGTCAATTCGTTATAAACCGTAAAATACTCATAAAGCAAACTATGTTTTGGTA
GTACTTTTTCATTTGGAAGATTTTTATCAAAGTTTGTCATGCGTTCAATAAATGATTGAGCTGAAGCACC
TTTATCGACAACTTCTTCAAAATTCCATGGGGTAATTGTTTCTTCAGACTTCCGAGTCATCCATGCAAAA
CGACTATTGCCACGCGCCAATGGACCAACATAATAAGGAATTCGAAAAGTCAAGATTTTTTCAATCTTCT
CACGATTGTCTTTTAAAAATGGATAAAAGTCTTCTTGTCTTCTCAAAATAGCATGCAGCTCACCCAAGTG
AATTTGATGGGGAATAGAGCCGTTGTCAAAGGTCCGTTGCTTGCGCAGCAAATCTTCACGATTTAGTTTC
ACCAATAATTCCTCAGTACCATCCATTTTTTCTAAAATTGGTTTGATAAATTTATAAAATTCTTCTTGGC
TAGCTCCCCCATCAATATAACCTGCATATCCGTTTTTTGATTGATCAAAAAAGATTTCTTTATACTTTTC
TGGAAGTTGTTGTCGAACTAAAGCTTTTAAAAGAGTCAAGTCTTGATGATGTTCATCGTAGCGTTTAATC
ATTGAAGCTGATAGGGGAGCCTTAGTTATTTCAGTATTTACTCTTAGGATATCTGAAAGTAAAATAGCAT
CTGATAAATTCTTAGCTGCCAAAAACAAATCAGCATATTGATCTCCAATTTGCGCCAATAAATTATCTAA
ATCATCATCGTAAGTATCTTTTGAAAGCTGTAATTTAGCATCTTCTGCCAAATCAAAATTTGATTTAAAA
TTAGGGGTCAAACCCAATGACAAAGCAATGAGATTCCCAAATAAGCCATTTTTCTTCTCACCGGGGAGCT
GAGCAATGAGATTTTCTAATCGTCTTGATTTACTCAATCGTGCAGAAAGAATCGCTTTAGCATCTACTCC
ACTTGCGTTAATAGGGTTTTCTTCAAATAATTGATTGTAGGTTTGTACCAACTGGATAAATAGTTTGTCC
ACATCACTATTATCAGGATTTAAATCTCCCTCAATCAAAAAATGACCACGAAACTTAATCATATGCGCTA
AGGCCAAATAGATTAAGCGCAAATCCGCTTTATCAGTAGAATCTACCAATTTTTTTCGCAGATGATAGAT
AGTTGGATATTTCTCATGATAAGCAACTTCATCTACTATATTTCCAAAAATAGGATGACGTTCATGCTTC
TTGTCTTCTTCCACCAAAAAAGACTCTTCAAGTCGATGAAAGAAACTATCATCTACTTTCGCCATCTCAT
TTGAAAAAATCTCCTGTAGATAACAAATACGATTCTTCCGACGTGTATACCTTCTACGAGCTGTCCGTTT
CAGACGAGTCGCTTCCGCTGTCTCTCCACTGTCAAATAAAAGAGCCCCTATAAGATTTTTTTTGATACTG
TGGCGGTCTGTATTTCCCAGAACCTTGAACTTTTTAGACGGAACCTTATATTCATCAGTGATCACCGCCC
ATCCGACGCTATTTGTGCCGATATCTAAGCCTATTGAGTATTTCTTATCCATTGATTAGTCCTGTGTGAC
TCTAGTAGTGCTCAGTATCTCTATCACTGATAGGGATGTCAATCTCTATCACTGATAGGGAGGTCAGTGC
GTCCTGCTGAAAACAGCCGAATGGCGCAAAACCTTTCGCGGTATGGCATGATAGCGCCCGGAAGAGAGTC
AATTCAGGGTGGTGAATATGTCCAGATTAGATAAAAGTAAAGTGATTAACAGCGCATTAGAGCTGCTTAA
TGAGGTCGGAATCGAAGGTTTAACAACCCGTAAACTCGCCCAGAAGCTAGGTGTAGAGCAGCCTACATTG
TATTGGCATGTAAAAAATAAGCGGGCTTTGCTCGACGCCTTAGCCATTGAGATGTTAGATAGGCACCATA
CTCACTTTTGCCCTTTAGAAGGGGAAAGCTGGCAAGATTTTTTACGTAATAACGCTAAAAGTTTTAGATG
TGCTTTACTAAGTCATCGCGATGGAGCAAAAGTACATTTAGGTACACGGCCTACAGAAAAACAGTATGAA
ACTCTCGAAAATCAATTAGCCTTTTTATGCCAACAAGGTTTTTCACTAGAGAATGCATTATATGCACTCA
GCGCTGTGGGGCATTTTACTTTAGGTTGCGTATTGGAAGATCAAGAGCATCAAGTCGCTAAAGAAGAAAG
GGAAACACCTACTACTGATAGTATGCCGCCATTATTACGACAAGCTATCGAATTATTTGATCACCAAGGT
GCAGAGCCAGCCTTCTTATTCGGCCTTGAATTGATCATATGCGGATTAGAAAAACAACTTAAATGTGAAA
GTGGGTCCTGATAAGGATCCTAATTGGTAACGAATCAGAATTGACGGCTCGAGGGAGTAGCATAGGGTTT
GCAGAATCCCTGCTTCGTCCATTTGACAGGCACATTATGCATCGATGATAAGCTGTCAAACATGAGCAGA
TCCTCTACGCCGGACGCATCGTGGCGACGCATCGTGGCCGGCATCACCGGCGCCACAGGTGCGGTTGCTG
GCGCCTATATCGCCGACATCACCGATGGGGAAGATCGGGCTCGCCACTTCGGGCTCATGAGCAAATATTT
TATCTGAGCTCCAATGGGAGTTGACAGCTAGCTCAGTCCTAGGGATTGTGCTAGCTACTAGAGTCACACA
GGAAAGTAATCAATGAACATTAACGACCTCATACGAGAGATTAAGAACAAAGATTACACCGTCAAACTGT
CAGGAACTGATAGTAACTCAATCACCCAGCTTATTATCAGGGTAAACAATGATGGGAATGAATATGTGAT
ATCTGAGAGCGAAAACGAGTCTATCGTCGAGAAATTCATTTCCGCTTTTAAGAACGGGTGGAATCAGGAA
TATGAGGATGAAGAAGAATTTTACAATGACATGCAGACGATCACGTTGAAAAGTGAACTGAACTAAGCTT
AACGCCAAAAACCCCGCTTCGGCGGGGTTTTTCCGCCGCTGCTTAGAGACGGAAAGTGAAACGTGATTTC
ATGCGTCATTTTGAACATTTTGTAAATCTTATTTAATAATGTGTGCGGCAATTCACATTTAATTTATGAA
TGTTTTCTTAACATCGCGGCAACTCAAGAAACGGCAGGTTCGGATCTTAGCTACTAGAGAAAGAGGAGAA
ATACTAGATGCGTAAAGGCGAAGAACTTTTCACTGGCGTAGTACCAATTTTAGTGGAGCTGGACGGAGAT
GTAAATGGTCATAAGTTTTCAGTTCGAGGAGAAGGCGAAGGAGATGCAACTAACGGTAAGCTGACACTAA
AGTTTATCTGTACCACGGGTAAACTGCCGGTCCCATGGCCGACACTGGTTACTACACTTACTTATGGTGT
ACAATGCTTTGCTCGTTATCCTGACCATATGAAGCAGCACGATTTCTTCAAATCGGCCATGCCTGAAGGA
TACGTGCAAGAACGTACAATTAGCTTTAAAGATGACGGCACCTATAAAACGCGCGCCGAAGTTAAATTCG
AGGGTGACACATTGGTTAATCGTATAGAACTTAAGGGCATTGACTTCAAAGAAGATGGCAACATCCTTGG
CCATAAACTGGAATATAATTTTAACTCTCACAATGTCTACATTACGGCGGATAAACAAAAGAATGGCATT
AAAGCGAATTTCAAAATCCGCCACAATGTCGAAGACGGCTCGGTTCAACTGGCGGACCATTATCAGCAGA
ACACCCCAATCGGTGATGGCCCGGTTCTGTTACCTGATAATCATTACCTTTCTACTCAAAGCGTTTTATC
TAAAGATCCTAACGAGAAGCGTGATCATATGGTTCTACTGGAATTTGTTACCGCAGCTGGTATCACGCAC
GGCATGGATGAGCTGTATAAATGACCAGGCATCAAATAAAACGAAAGGCTCAGTCGAAAGACTGGGCCTT
TCGTTTTATCTGTTGTTTGTCGGTGAACGCTCTCTACTAGAGTCACACTGGCTCACCTTCGGGTGGGCCT
TTCTGCGTTTATACGTCTCTAGCTGAACCGTAAAAAAGGCCGCGTTGCTGGCGTTTTTCCACAGGCTCCG
CCCCCCTGACGAGCATCACAAAAATCGACGCTCAAGTCAGAGGTGGCGAAACCCGACAGGACTATAAAGA
TACCAGGCGTTTCCCCCTGGAAGCTCCCTCGTGCGCTCTCCTGTTCCGACCCTGCCGCTTACCGGATACC
TGTCCGCCTTTCTCCCTTCGGGAAGCGTGGCGCTTTCTCATAGCTCACGCTGTAGGTATCTCAGTTCGGT
GTAGGTCGTTCGCTCCAAGCTGGGCTGTGTGCACGAACCCCCCGTTCAGCCCGACCGCTGCGCCTTATCC
GGTAACTATCGTCTTGAGTCCAACCCGGTAAGACACGACTTATCGCCACTGGCAGCAGCCACTGGTAACA
GGATTAGCAGAGCGAGGTATGTAGGCGGTGCTACAGAGTTCTTGAAGTGGTGGCCTAACTACGGCTACAC
TAGAAGAACAGTATTTGGTATCTGCGCTCTGCTGAAGCCAGTTACCTTCGGAAAAAGAGTTGGTAGCTCT
TGATCCGGCAAACAAACCACCGCTGGTAGCGGTGGTTTTTTTGTTTGCAAGCAGCAGATTACGCGCAGAA
AAAAAGGATCTCAAGAAGATCCTTTGATCTTTTCTACGGGGTCTGACGCTCAGTGGAACGAAAACTCACG
TTAAGGGATTTTGGTCATGAGATTATCAAAAAGGATCTTCAC
Features (pLannotate 1.2.2; 26 found; start..end, strand, type, name):
    162..934     -  CDS            ApmR (fragment): aminoglycoside 3-N-acetyltransferase type IV ; aac(3)IV; confers resistance to apramycin (Paget and Davies, 1996)
    962..990     -  promoter       J23119 promoter (fragment): bacterial promoter (Registry of Standard Biological Parts BBa J23119)
   1434..1554    -  CDS            TcR (fragment): tetracycline efflux protein; tet; confers resistance to tetracycline
   1564..1582    +  promoter       tet promoter (fragment): E. coli promoter for tetracycline efflux protein gene
   1684..2765    -  CDS            lacI (fragment): lac repressor; lacI; The lac repressor binds to the lac operator to inhibit transcription in E. coli. This inhibition can be relieved by adding lactose or isopropyl-β-D-thiogalactopyranoside (IPTG).
   2767..2836    -  promoter       lacI promoter (fragment): lacI
   2843..2871    +  promoter       tac promoter: strong E. coli promoter; hybrid between the trp and lac UV5 promoters
   2877..2896    +  protein_bind   lac operator (symmetric): The lac repressor binds to the lac operator to inhibit transcription in E. coli. This inhibition can be relieved by adding lactose or isopropyl-β-D-thiogalactopyranoside (IPTG). The symmetric lac operator was optimized for tight binding of lac repressor. lac repressor encoded by lacI
   2927..3343    +  CDS            Gam: inhibitor of the host RecBCD nuclease in the λ Red system; gam; protects the double-stranded DNA substrate for recombination
   3349..4134    +  CDS            Beta: single-stranded DNA binding recombinase in the λ Red system; bet; mediates pairing of a single-stranded DNA with a complementary target
   4131..4808    +  CDS            exo: EXO_LAMBD - Also known as red-alpha, redX. Experimental evidence at protein level: Swiss-Prot protein existence level 1. Facilitates phage DNA recombination through the double-strand break repair (DSBR) and single-strand annealing pathways. Also important for the late, rolling-circle mode of lambda DNA replication. From Escherichia phage lambda (Bacteriophage lambda).
   4878..4905    -  terminator     T7Te terminator: phage T7 early transcription terminator
   4921..4992    -  terminator     rrnB T1 terminator: transcription terminator T1 from the E. coli rrnB gene
   5010..5042    -  CDS            ssrA tag: C-terminal peptide that mediates degradation in bacteria through the ClpXP and ClpAP proteases (McGinness et al., 2006) wild-type LAA variant
   5049..9152    -  CDS            cas9: CAS9_STRP1 - Also known as csn1 From Streptococcus pyogenes serotype M1.
   9178..9231    -  promoter       PLtetO-1 promoter (fragment): modified phage lambda PL promoter with tet operator sites (Lutz and Bujard, 1997)
   9232..9250    -  promoter       PLtetO-1 promoter (fragment): modified phage lambda PL promoter with tet operator sites (Lutz and Bujard, 1997)
   9258..9327    +  promoter       lacI promoter (fragment): lacI
   9328..9948    +  CDS            tetR: TETR2_ECOLX - Experimental evidence at protein level: Swiss-Prot protein existence level 1. TetR is the repressor of the tetracycline resistance element; its N-terminal region forms a helix-turn-helix structure and binds DNA. Binding of tetracycline to TetR reduces the repressor affinity for the tetracycline resistance gene (tetA) promoter operator sites. From Escherichia coli.
  10051..10069   -  promoter       tet promoter (fragment): E. coli promoter for tetracycline efflux protein gene
  10106..10212   +  CDS            TcR (fragment): tetracycline efflux protein; tet; confers resistance to tetracycline
  10241..10263   +  promoter       J23119 promoter (fragment): bacterial promoter (Registry of Standard Biological Parts BBa J23119)
  10788..11501   +  CDS            Superfolder GFP: Superfolder GFP is a basic (constitutively fluorescent) green fluorescent protein published in 2005, derived from Aequorea victoria. It is reported to be a very rapidly-maturing weak dimer.
  11513..11584   +  terminator     rrnB T1 terminator: transcription terminator T1 from the E. coli rrnB gene
  11600..11627   +  terminator     T7Te terminator: phage T7 early transcription terminator
  11676..12264   -  rep_origin     ori: high-copy-number ColE1/pMB1/pBR322/pUC origin of replication
