[The description below was written by a language model from this plasmid's Addgene catalogue record and pLannotate feature annotations shown in this document.]
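Description:
Reckleen_3_multieditdropout is a Level 2 plasmid of the RECKLEEN system, a single-plasmid lambda Red/CRISPR-Cas9 platform for genome editing in Klebsiella pneumoniae. It was assembled by Golden Gate cloning from Marburg Collection parts rather than from a conventional backbone. The roughly 12.4 kb plasmid replicates from a high-copy pMB1-type origin and is selected with apramycin through the aac(3)-IV acetyltransferase gene.

The plasmid combines independently inducible recombineering and counterselection modules. A tac promoter with a symmetric lac operator, controlled by a plasmid-borne lacI, drives the lambda Red operon: Gam, which blocks host RecBCD; Beta, which anneals single-stranded DNA; and Exo. Together these promote homologous recombination of a supplied repair template. In the opposite orientation, a tetO-containing PLtetO-1-type promoter regulated by a co-encoded TetR drives cas9. The record identifies this as the SpG variant, which has relaxed PAM requirements. The feature table shows the cas9 gene fused to an ssrA degradation tag, which should limit the accumulation of leaky protein. According to the catalogue entry, the weak constitutive J23117 promoter expresses the anti-CRISPR acrIIA4 to further suppress basal Cas9 activity. This gene was not picked up by the automated annotation, although a J23-family promoter fragment is annotated upstream of the sfGFP region.

A superfolder GFP cassette with rrnB T1 and T7Te terminators serves as a dropout placeholder in positions 4 and 5. It is replaced by Golden Gate assembly with parts from the RECKLEEN_3plus_sgRNA helper plasmids, allowing several loci to be targeted at once, and correct assemblies are presumably recognisable by loss of green fluorescence. Short TcR and tet promoter fragments in the annotation are probably connector or spacer sequences rather than a functional marker.
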