Addgene plasmid #233458: Reckleen_3_multieditdropout
Purpose: Level 2 RECKLEEN plasmid, genome editing of Klebsiella pneumoniae
Depositing lab: Anke Becker. Depositing organization: Philipps-Universitaet Marburg. Publication: RECKLEEN is a lambda Red/CRISPR-Cas9 based single plasmid platform for enhanced genome editing in Klebsiella pneumoniae. Elsayed EM, Stukenberg D, Meier D, Schmeck B, Becker A. Commun Biol. 2025 Oct 30;8(1):1509. doi: 10.1038/s42003-025-08934-8. PubMed 41168338.
Backbone
  Vector backbone: Custom built using Marburg Collection
  Vector type: CRISPR
Growth in bacteria
  Bacterial resistance: Apramycin, 25 μg/mL
  Growth temperature: 37°C
  Growth strain: DH5alpha
  Copy number: High Copy
Gene/Insert
  Gene/Insert name: Level 2 RECKLEEN plasmid, Ptac lambda Red operon, Ptet SpG cas9, J23117 acrIIA4 (alt names: sfgfp dropout for multitarget editing in positions 4 & 5 using RECKLEEN_3plus_sgRNA helper plasmids; pMB1 ori, and ApmR (aac(3)-IV))
  Species: Other
  Cloning method: Golden Gate
Terms and licenses: Academic/Nonprofit Terms; Industry Terms: Not Available to Industry
Depositor comments: Please visit https://doi.org/10.21203/rs.3.rs-5859838/v1 for preprint.
How to cite: Reckleen_3_multieditdropout was a gift from Anke Becker (Addgene plasmid # 233458 ; http://n2t.net/addgene:233458 ; RRID:Addgene_233458)
